>Addgene plasmid #170332 | pKm-HABE | addgene full sequence | sequence record 341070 | Addgene NGS Result
ATTTGTCCTACTCAGGAGAGCGTTCACCGACAAACAACAGATAAAACGAAAGGCCCAGTCTTTCGACTGA
GCCTTTCGTTTTATTTGATGCCTGCCGAATTCGGATCCGGAGTAACAGGAGTCCAAGAGCGGGTACGTAC
CCATCGGCATTTCTTTTGCGTTTTTATTTATTAACTGTTAATTGTCCTTGTTCAAGGATGCTGTCTTTGA
CAACAGATGTTTTCTTGCCTTTGATGTTCAGCAGGAAGCTCGGCGCAAACGTTGATTGTTTGTCTGCGTA
GAATCCTCTGTTTGTCATATAGCTTGTAATCACGACATTGTTTCCTTTCGCTTGAGGTACAGCGAAGTGT
GAGTAAGTAAAGGTTACATCGTTAGGATCAAGATCCATTTTTAACACAAGGCCAGTTTTGTTCAGCGGCT
TGTATGGGCCAGTTAAAGAATTAGAAACATAACCAAGCATGTAAATATCGTTAGACGTAATGCCGTCAAT
CGTCATTTTTGATCCGCGGGAGTCAGTGAACAGATACCATTTGCCGTTCATTTTAAAGACGTTCGCGCGT
TCAATTTCATCTGTTACTGTGTTAGATGCAATCAGCGGTTTCATCACTTTTTTCAGTGTGTAATCATCGT
TTAGCTCAATCATACCGAGAGCGCCGTTTGCTAACTCAGCCGTGCGTTTTTTATCGCTTTGCAGAAGTTT
TTGACTTTCTTGACGGAAGAATGATGTGCTTTTGCCATAGTATGCTTTGTTAAATAAAGATTCTTCGCCT
TGGTAGCCATCTTCAGTTCCAGTGTTTGCTTCAAATACTAAGTATTTGTGGCCTTTATCTTCTACGTAGT
GAGGATCTCTCAGCGTATGGTTGTCGCCTGAGCTGTAGTTGCCTTCATCGATGAACTGCTGTACATTTTG
ATACGTTTTTCCGTCACCGTCAAAGATTGATTTATAATCCTCTACACCGTTGATGTTCAAAGAGCTGTCT
GATGCTGATACGTTAACTTGTGCAGTTGTCAGTGTTTGTTTGCCGTAATGTTTACCGGAGAAATCAGTGT
AGAATAAACGGATTTTTCCGTCAGATGTAAATGTGGCTGAACCTGACCATTCTTGTGTTTGGTCTTTTAG
GATAGAATCATTTGCATCGAATTTGTCGCTGTCTTTAAAGACGCGGCCAGCGTTTTTCCAGCTGTCAATA
GAAGTTTCGCCGACTTTTTGATAGAACATGTAAATCGATGTGTCATCCGCATTTTTAGGATCTCCGGCTA
ATGCAAAGACGATGTGGTAGCCGTGATAGTTTGCGACAGTGCCGTCAGCGTTTTGTAATGGCCAGCTGTC
CCAAACGTCCAGGCCTTTTGCAGAAGAGATATTTTTAATTGTGGACGAATCAAATTCAGAAACTTGATAT
TTTTCATTTTTTTGCTGTTCAGGGATTTGCAGCATATCATGGCGTGTAATATGGGAAATGCCGTATGTTT
CCTTATATGGCTTTTGGTTCGTTTCTTTCGCAAACGCTTGAGTTGCGCCTCCTGCCAGCAGTGCGGTAGT
AAAGGTTAATACTGTTGCTTGTTTTGCAAACTTTTTGATGTTCATCGTTCATGTCTCCTTTTTTATGTAC
TGTGTTAGCGGTCTGCTTCTTCCAGCCCTCCTGTTTGAAGATGGCAAGTTAGTTACGCACAATAAAAAAA
GACCTAAAATATGTAAGGGGTGACGCCAAAGTATACACTTTGCCCTTTACACATTTTAGGTCTTGCCTGC
TTTATCAGTAACAAACCCGCGCGATTTACTTTTCGACCTCATTCTATTAGACTCTCGTTTGGATTGCAAC
TGGTCTATTTTCCTCTTTTGTTTGATAGAAAATCATAAAAGGATTTGCAGACTACGGGCCTAAAGAACTA
AAAAATCTATCTGTTTCTTTTCATTCTCTGTATTTTTTATAGTTTCTGTTGCATGGGCATAAAGTTGCCT
TTTTAATCACAATTCAGAAAATATCATAATATCTCATTTCACTAAATAATAGTGAACGGCAGGTATATGT
GCAAATAAAACGAAAGGCTCAGTCGAAAGACTGGGCCTTTCGTTTTATCTGTTGTTTGTCGGTGAACGCT
CTCTCTAGATACTAGAGTCACACTGGCCCGGGCCATGGGTATGGACAGATCTCAAAAAAAGCACCGACTC
GGTGCCACTTTTTCAAGTTGATAACGGACTAGCCTTATTTTAACTTGCTATTTCTAGCTCTAAAACTGAG
ACCCTGCAGACTGGCTGTGTATAAGGGAGCCTGACATTTATATTCCCCAGAACATCAGGTTAATGGCGTT
TTTGATGTCATTTTCGCGGTGGCTGAGATCAGCCACTTCTTCCCCGATAACGGACACCGGCACACTGGCC
ATATCGGTGGTCATCATGCGCCAGCTTTCATCCCCGATATGCACCACCGGGTAAAGTTCACGGGAGACTT
TATCTGACAGCAGACGTGCACTGGCCAGGGGGATCACCATCCGTCGCCCGGGCGTGTCAATAATATCACT
CTGTACATCCACAAACAGACGATAACGGCTCTCTCTTTTATAGGTGTAAACCTTAAACTGCATTTCACCA
GCCCCTGTTCTCGTCAGCAAAAGAGCCGTTCATTTCAATAAACCGGGCGACCTCAGCCATCCCTTCCTGA
TTTTCCGCTTTCCAGCGTTCGGCACGCAGACGACGGGCTTCATTCTGCATGGTTGTGCTTACCAGACCGG
AGATATTGACATCATATATGCCTTGAGCAACTGATAGCTGTCGCTGTCAACTGTCACTGTAATACGCTGC
TTCATAGCATACCTCTTTTTGACATACTTCGGGTATACATATCAGTATATATTCTTATACCGCAAAAATC
AGCGCGCAAATACGCATACTGTTATCTGGCTTTTAGTAAGCCGGATCCAGATCTTTACGCCCCGCCCTGC
CACTCATCGCAGTACTGTTGTAATTCATTAAGCATTCTGCCGACATGGAAGCCATCACAAACGGCATGAT
GAACCTGAATCGCCAGCGGCATCAGCACCTTGTCGCCTTGCGTATAATATTTGCCCATGGTGAAAACGGG
GGCGAAGAAGTTGTCCATATTGGCCACGTTTAAATCAAAACTGGTGAAACTCACCCAGGGATTGGCTGAG
ACGAAAAACATATTCTCAATAAACCCTTTAGGGAAATAGGCCAGGTTTTCACCGTAACACGCCACATCTT
GCGAATATATGTGTAGAAACTGCCGGAAATCGTCGTGGTATTCACTCCAGAGCGATGAAAACGTTTCAGT
TTGCTCATGGAAAACGGTGTAACAAGGGTGAACACTATCCCATATCACCAGCTCACCGTCTTTCATTGCC
ATACGGAATTCCGGATGAGCATTCATCAGGCGGGCAAGAATGTGAATAAAGGCCGGATAAAACTTGTGCT
TATTTTTCTTTACGGTCTTTAAAAAGGCCGTAATATCCAGCTGAACGGTCTGGTTATAGGTACATTGAGC
AACTGACTGAAATGCCTCAAAATGTTCTTTACGATGCCATTGGGATATATCAACGGTGGTATATCCAGTG
ATTTTTTTCTCCATTTTAGCTTCCTTAGCTCCTGAAAATCTCGACGGATCCTAACTCAAAATCCACACAT
TATACGAGCCGGAAGCATAAAGTGTAAAGCCTGGGGTGCCTAATGCGGCCGCGGTCTCCAGGCAGGCACA
TACCGTGTCGACCCAATCGTGTCAACCGCGTGCCGGGGATTTGTTTAAACTCAGTCGCCGCCGAGCTGGC
TCAGGTCGATGCGCGTCTCGTACAGGCCGGTGATCGACTGATGGATGAGCGTCGCGTCCAGGACTTCCTT
CGTCGAGGTGTAGCGCTTGCGGTCGATCGTGGTGTCGAAATACTTGAACGCGGCCGGGGCGCCCAGGTTG
GTCAGCGTGAAGAGATGGATGATGTTCTCCGCCTGCTCGCGGATCGGCTTGTCGCGATGCTTGTTGTAGG
CGCTGAGGACCTTGTCCAGGTTCGCGTCGGCCAGGATGACGCGCTTGCTGAACTCCGAGATCTGCTCGAT
GATCTCGTCGAGATAATGCTTGTGCTGCTCGACGAACAGCTGCTTCTGCTCGTTGTCCTCCGGGCTGCCC
TTGAGCTTCTCGTAGTGCGACGCCAGATAGAGGAAGTTGACGTACTTCGACGGCAGGGCGAGCTCGTTGC
CCTTCTGGAGCTCGCCGGCGCTAGCGAGCATGCGCTTGCGGCCGTTCTCCAGCTCGAAGAGCGAGTACTT
CGGGAGCTTGATGATCAGGTCCTTCTTGACTTCCTTATAGCCCTTCGCCTCCAGGAAGTCGATCGGGTTC
TTCTCGAACGACGAGCGCTCCATGATCGTGATGCCGAGCAGCTCCTTGACGCTCTTGAGCTTCTTCGACT
TGCCCTTCTCGACCTTCGCGACGACCAGGACCGAGTAGGCGACCGTCGGGCTGTCGAAGCCACCATACTT
CTTCGGGTCCCAGTCCTTCTTGCGGGCGATGAGCTTGTCCGAGTTGCGCTTCGGCAGGATGCTCTCCTTC
GAGAAGCCGCCCGTCTGGACCTCGGTCTTCTTGACGATGTTGACCTGCGGCATGCTGAGGACCTTGCGGA
CCGTGGCGAAGTCGCGGCCCTTGTCCCAGACGATCTCGCCCGTCTCGCCGTTCGTCTCGATGAGCGGGCG
CTTGCGGATCTCGCCGTTGGCGAGGGTGATCTCGGTCTTGAAGAAGTTCATGATGTTCGAATAGAAGAAG
TACTTCGCCGTGGCCTTGCCGATCTCCTGCTCGCTCTTGGCGATCATCTTGCGGACGTCATAGACCTTGT
AGTCGCCATAGACGAACTCCGACTCCAGCTTCGGGTACTTCTTGATCAGCGCGGTGCCGACGACCGCGTT
GAGGTAGGCGTCATGGGCATGGTGATAGTTGTTGATCTCGCGGACCTTATAGAACTGGAAGTCCTTGCGG
AAGTCGCTGACGAGCTTCGACTTCAGCGTGATGACCTTGACCTCGCGGATCAGCTTGTCGTTCTCGTCAT
ACTTGGTGTTCATGCGCGAGTCGAGGATCTGCGCGACGTGCTTCGTGATCTGGCGCGTCTCGACCAGCTG
GCGCTTGATGAAGCCCGCCTTGTCCAGCTCCGAGAGGCCGCCGCGCTCCGCCTTGGTGAGGTTGTCGAAC
TTGCGCTGGGTGATCAGCTTGGCGTTGAGCAGCTGGCGCCAGTAGTTCTTCATCTTCTTGACGACTTCCT
CGCTCGGGACGTTGTCCGACTTGCCGCGGTTCTTGTCCGAGCGCGTGAGGACCTTGTTGTCGATGCTGTC
GTCCTTCAGGAACGACTGCGGGACGATATGGTCGACGTCATAGTCGCTGAGGCGGTTGATGTCCAGCTCC
TGGTCGACGTACATGTCGCGGCCGTTCTGGAGGTAATACAGATAGAGCTTCTCGTTCTGCAGCTGGGTGT
TCTCGACCGGGTGCTCCTTGAGGATCTGCGAGCCCAGCTCCTTGATGCCTTCCTCGATGCGCTTCATGCG
CTCGCGGCTGTTCTTCTGGCCCTTCTGCGTGGTCTGGTTCTCGCGGGCCATCTCGATGACGATGTTCTCC
GGCTTATGGCGGCCCATGACCTTGACGAGCTCGTCGACGACCTTGACGGTCTGCAGGATGCCCTTCTTGA
TGGCCGGCGAGCCGGCCAGGTTGGCGATGTGTTCGTGCAGGCTGTCGCCCTGGCCGCTGACCTGGGCCTT
CTGGATGTCTTCCTTGAACGTGAGGCTGTCGTCGTGGATCAGCTGCATGAAGTTGCGGTTGGCGAAGCCG
TCGCTCTTCAGGAAGTCGAGGATGGTCTTGCCCGACTGCTTGTCGCGGATGCCGTTGATGAGCTTGCGCG
ACAGGCGGCCCCAGCCGGTGTAGCGGCGACGCTTCAGCTGCTTCATGACCTTGTCGTCGAAGAGGTGGGC
ATAGGTCTTCAGGCGCTCCTCGATCATCTCGCGGTCCTCGAACAGCGTGAGGGTCAGGACGATGTCCTCC
AGGATATCCTCGTTCTCCTCGTTGTCGAGGAAGTCCTTGTCCTTGATGATCTTGAGCAGGTCATGATAGG
TGCCCAGGCTGGCGTTGAAGCGGTCCTCGACGCCGCTGATCTCGACCGAGTCGAAGCACTCGATCTTCTT
GAAGTAGTCTTCCTTCAGCTGCTTGACCGTGACCTTGCGGTTGGTCTTGAAGAGCAGGTCGACGATCGCC
TTCTTCTGCTCGCCGCTGAGGAAGGCCGGCTTGCGCATGCCTTCGGTGACATACTTGACCTTCGTCAGCT
CGTTGTAGACGGTGAAGTACTCATAGAGCAGGCTGTGCTTCGGGAGGACCTTCTCGTTCGGCAGGTTCTT
GTCGAAGTTCGTCATGCGCTCGATGAAGCTCTGGGCGCTGGCGCCCTTGTCGACGACTTCCTCGAAGTTC
CACGGCGTGATCGTCTCCTCGCTCTTGCGGGTCATCCACGCGAAGCGCGAGTTGCCGCGTGCCAGCGGGC
CGACATAATACGGGATGCGGAACGTCAGGATCTTCTCGATCTTCTCGCGGTTGTCCTTGAGGAACGGATA
GAAGTCTTCCTGGCGACGCAGGATCGCATGCAGCTCGCCGAGATGGATCTGGTGCGGGATCGAGCCGTTG
TCGAAGGTGCGCTGCTTGCGGAGCAGGTCCTCGCGGTTGAGCTTGACGAGCAGCTCCTCCGTGCCGTCCA
TCTTCTCCAGGATCGGCTTGATGAACTTGTAGAACTCTTCCTGGCTTGCGCCGCCGTCGATGTAGCCCGC
ATAGCCGTTCTTGCTCTGGTCGAAGAAGATCTCCTTATACTTCTCCGGGAGCTGCTGGCGGACCAGGGCC
TTCAGGAGCGTGAGGTCCTGATGGTGCTCGTCGTAGCGCTTGATCATGCTCGCCGACAGCGGGGCCTTCG
TGATCTCGGTGTTGACGCGGAGGATGTCGCTGAGCAGGATCGCGTCCGACAGGTTCTTCGCGGCCAGGAA
GAGGTCCGCATACTGGTCGCCGATCTGGGCGAGCAGGTTGTCGAGGTCGTCGTCGTAGGTGTCCTTCGAC
AGCTGGAGCTTCGCGTCCTCGGCCAGGTCGAAGTTGCTCTTGAAGTTCGGGGTCAGGCCCAGGCTCAGGG
CGATGAGGTTGCCGAAGAGGCCGTTCTTCTTCTCGCCCGGGAGCTGGGCGATCAGGTTCTCCAGGCGGCG
CGACTTGCTCAGGCGGGCCGAGAGGATGGCCTTGGCGTCGACGCCGCTGGCGTTGATCGGGTTCTCCTCG
AACAGCTGGTTATACGTCTGGACCAGCTGGATGAAGAGCTTGTCGACGTCCGAGTTGTCCGGGTTGAGGT
CGCCCTCGATCAGGAAATGGCCGCGGAACTTGATCATGTGCGCGAGGGCCAGGTAGATGAGGCGCAGGTC
GGCCTTGTCGGTGCTGTCGACCAGCTTCTTGCGGAGATGATAGATCGTCGGGTACTTCTCGTGATACGCG
ACCTCGTCGACGATGTTGCCGAAGATCGGATGGCGCTCGTGCTTCTTATCTTCTTCGACGAGGAAGCTCT
CCTCCAGGCGATGGAAGAACGAGTCGTCGACCTTGGCCATCTCGTTCGAGAAGATCTCCTGGAGATAGCA
GATGCGGTTCTTGCGACGCGTGTAGCGGCGACGGGCGGTGCGCTTCAGGCGGGTGGCCTCCGCCGTCTCG
CCGCTGTCGAACAGCAGGGCGCCGATGAGGTTCTTCTTGATGCTGTGGCGGTCGGTGTTGCCCAGGACCT
TGAACTTCTTCGACGGGACCTTATACTCGTCGGTGATGACCGCCCAGCCGACGCTGTTCGTGCCGATGGC
CAGGCCGATGCTGTACTTCTTGTCTCCGATGCTGCCGCCCGACGAGCCGCCCGAGGACTCCGGCGTGGCG
CTCTCCGACGTGCCAGGCGTCTCCGACCCCGACGAGCCGCCCGACGAGCCGCCCGAATCCGTCGAGCTCT
GCGCCTTCTTCTGCGCGTTGAAGACCTGGCGCGGCATGCGGAAGAAGTAGCAGAGCAGCGCGGCGCATTC
ATCGGCCAGGATGCCTTCGGTGATTTCCACCCGGTGATTCATGCCCGGGTAGTGGAGCACATCCATCAGG
CTGCCGGCCGCGCCCGTCTTCGCATTGCGGACGCCGAAGACCACCCGGCCGATGCGCGAATGGATCATCG
CGCCCGCGCACATCACGCACGGTTCGAAGGTGACGTAGAGGGTGGCGTCGATCAGGCGATAGTTTTGCAT
GACGAGGCCGCCCTGCCGGAGGGCCATGATTTCGGCGTGCGCGGTCGGATCATGCAGGCCGATGGCGCGG
TTCCAGCCTTCGCCGATCACCCGATTATTCAGGACCAGGACCGCGCCGACCGGGACCTCCCGTTCGTCGC
GCGCGCGCTTGGCCAGCGTCAGGGCGTGCCGCATCCAGTACTCGTGGCTGAACTCCACTTCCGACGAGCC
GCCCGACGAGCCGCCCGAGCTCTCCGGCGTCGCGCTCTCCGACGTGCCCGGCGTCTCGCTACCCGACGAG
CCGCCCGACGAGCCGCCCGAGTCGGTGCTCGACTGCGCCTTCTTCTGGGCCTTGATCTCCTGGCGACGCA
TGCGGAAGAAGTCCGAGAGCAGCGCGGCGCACTCGTCCGCCAGGATGCCCTCGGTGATCTCGACGCGATG
GTTCATGCCCGGATGGTGGAGGACGTCCATCAGGCTGCCCGCGGCGCCCGTCTTGGCGTCGCGGGCGCCG
AAGACGACGCGGCCGATGCGCGAGTGGATCATGGCGCCCGCGCACATGACGCACGGCTCCAGGGTGACGT
ACAGGGTCGCGTCGATGAGGCGATAGTTCTGCATGACGAGGCCGCCCTGGCGCAGGGCCATGATCTCGGC
ATGGGCGGTCGGGTCATGGCGGCCGATCGGGCGGTTCCAGCCCTCGCCGATGACGCGGTTGTTGTGGACC
AGGACGGCGCCGACCGGGACCTCGCGCTCGTCCCACGCGCGCTTGGCGAGGGTCAGGGCATGGCGCATCC
AATACTCGTGGCTGAACTCGACCTCCGACATCTCGAGCTCCAGTGCCCTGTCGCCTTTCTTCCTTCAAAG
CGATCAGTGGTCAACCCCGGACAGGCTCCGACGCGCGGGCTGCGGCAAAAGGCCTCTCGGCCCCAGACCT
CGGTCATTCTGCGCGGCGCGTGTCGTGCCTGGCAAGCAGGAAAGGCGATGGAAAATGACGACACATTTTC
AAACCTTCCGCCGTAATCAGGCGCGGCATCACACCGAGTCCGAGTGCCCAGTTTTGAACCATTCCAAAAT
GGCTGGCAAAACTTCATTCTCCCGAACATCGATCGAAGTCAAGCAATTGCGGAAAAAGGACGGCCGCTGC
CGCCCTTTTTCGATACCAAAGTTGGCCTGTCAGGCGGCCGCCACGGCGCGTTTCGTCATCACCTTGACGA
GATTGGCGCGATAGGCGGCGCTTGCATGAATATCGGAAAGCAGGTCGGTACCCGCTCTTGGACTCCTGTT
GATAGATCCAGTAATGACCTCAGAACTCCATCTGGATTTGTTCAGAACGCTCGGTTGCCGCCGGGCGTTT
TTTATTGGTGAGAATCCAGGCAATTGTGTCTCAAAATCTCTGATGTTACATTGCACAAGATAAAAATATA
TCATCATGAACAATAAAACTGTCTGCTTACATAAACAGTAATACAAGGGGTGTTATGAGCCATATTCAGC
GTGAAACGAGCTGTAGCCGTCCGCGTCTGAACAGCAACATGGATGCGGATCTGTATGGCTATAAATGGGC
GCGTGATAACGTGGGTCAGAGCGGCGCGACCATTTATCGTCTGTATGGCAAACCGGATGCGCCGGAACTG
TTTCTGAAACATGGCAAAGGCAGCGTGGCGAACGATGTGACCGATGAAATGGTGCGTCTGAACTGGCTGA
CCGAATTTATGCCGCTGCCGACCATTAAACATTTTATTCGCACCCCGGATGATGCGTGGCTGCTGACCAC
CGCGATTCCGGGCAAAACCGCGTTTCAGGTGCTGGAAGAATATCCGGATAGCGGCGAAAACATTGTGGAT
GCGCTGGCCGTGTTTCTGCGTCGTCTGCATAGCATTCCGGTGTGCAACTGCCCGTTTAACAGCGATCGTG
TGTTTCGTCTGGCCCAGGCGCAGAGCCGTATGAACAACGGCCTGGTGGATGCGAGCGATTTTGATGATGA
ACGTAACGGCTGGCCGGTGGAACAGGTGTGGAAAGAAATGCATAAACTGCTGCCGTTTAGCCCGGATAGC
GTGGTGACCCACGGCGATTTTAGCCTGGATAACCTGATTTTCGATGAAGGCAAACTGATTGGCTGCATTG
ATGTGGGCCGTGTGGGCATTGCGGATCGTTATCAGGATCTGGCCATTCTGTGGAACTGCCTGGGCGAATT
TAGCCCGAGCCTGCAAAAACGTCTGTTTCAGAAATATGGCATTGATAATCCGGATATGAACAAACTGCAA
TTTCATCTGATGCTGGATGAATTTTTCTAATAATTAATTGAACTACTTTTCCGCTGCATAACCCTGCTTC
GGGGTCATTATAGCGATTTTTTCGGTATATCCATCCTTTTTCGCACGATATACAGGATTTTGCCAAAGGG
TTCGTGTAGACTTTCCTTGGTGTATCCAACGGCGTCAGCCGGGCAGGATAGGTGAAGTAGGCCCACCCGC
GAGCGGGTGTTCCTTCTTCACTGTCCCTTATTCGCACCTGGCGGTGCTCAACGGGAATCCTGCTCTGCGA
GGCTGGCCGTAGGCCGGCCCTACCGGCGCGGCAGCGTTACCCGTGTCGGCGGCTCCAACGGCTCGCCATC
GTCCAGAAAACACGGCTCATCGGGCATCGGCAGGCGCTGCTGCCCGCGCCGTTCCCATTCCTCCGTTTCG
GTCAAGGCTGGCAGGTCTGGTTCCATGCCCGGAATGCCGGGCTGGCTGGGCGGCTCCTCGCCGGGGCCGG
TCGGTAGTTGCTGCTCGCCCGGATACAGGGTCGGGATGCGGCGCAGGTCGCCATGCCCCAACAGCGATTC
GTCCTGGTCGTCGTGATCAACCACCACGGCGGCACTGAACACCGACAGGCGCAACTGGTCGCGGGGCTGG
CCCCACGCCACGCGGTCATTGACCACGTAGGCCGACACGGTGCCGGGGCCGTTGAGCTTCACGACGGAGA
TCCAGCGCTCGGCCACCAAGTCCTTGACTGCGTATTGGACCGTCCGCAAAGAACGTCCGATGAGCTTGGA
AAGAGTCTTTTGGCTGACCACCACGGCGTTCTGGTGGCCCATCTGCGCGACGAGGTGATGCAGCAGCATT
GCCGCCGTGGGTTTCCTCGCAATAAGCCCGGCCCACGCCTCATGCGCTTTGCGTTCCGTTTGGACCCAGT
GACCGGGCTTGTTCTTGGCTTGAATGCCGATTTCTCTGGACTGCGTGGCCATGCTTATCTCCATGCGGTA
GGGGTGCCGCACGGTTGCGGCACCATGCGCAATCAGCTGCAACTTTTCGGCAGCGCGACAACAATTATGC
GTTGCGTAAAAGTGGCAGTCAATTACAGATTTTCTTTAACCTACGCAATGAGCTATTGCGGGGGGTGCCG
CAATGAGCTGTTGCGTACCCCCCTTTTTTAAGTTGTTGATTTTTAAGTCTTTCGCATTTCGCCCTATATC
TAGTTCTTTGGTGCCCAAAGAAGGGCACCCCTGCGGGGTTCCCCCACGCCTTCGGCGCGGCTCCCCCTCC
GGCAAAAAGTGGCCCCTCCGGGGCTTGTTGATCGACTGCGCGGCCTTCGGCCTTGCCCAAGGTGGCGCTG
CCCCCTTGGAACCCCCGCACTCGCCGCCGTGAGGCTCGGGGGGCAGGCGGGCGGGCTTCGCCCTTCGACT
GCCCCCACTCGCATAGGCTTGGGTCGTTCCAGGCGCGTCAAGGCCAAGCCGCTGCGCGGTCGCTGCGCGA
GCCTTGACCCGCCTTCCTCTTGGTGTCCAACCGGCAAGCGAAGCGCGCAGGCCGCAGGCCGGAGGCTTTT
CCCCAGAGAAAATTAAAAAAATTGATGGGGCAAGGCCGCAGGCCGCGCAGTTGGAGCCGGTGGGTATGTG
GTCGAAGGCTGGGTAGCCGGTGGGCAATCCCTGTGGTCAAGCTCGTGGGCAGGCGCAGCCTGTCCATCAG
CTTGTCCAGCAGGGTTGTCCACGGGCCGAGCGAAGCGAGCCAGCCGGTGGCCGCTCGCGGCCATCGTCCA
CATATCCACGGGCTGGCAAGGGAGCGCAGCGACCGCGCAGGGCGAAGCCCGGAGAGCAAGCCCGTAGGGG
GTTACTCTAGGGCGGCGG
Features (pLannotate 1.2.2; 18 found; start..end, strand, type, name):
      1..87      -  terminator     rrnB T1 terminator: Escherichia coli rrnB; transcription terminator T1 from the E. coli rrnB gene
    164..1585    -  CDS            SacB: secreted levansucrase that renders bacterial growth sensitive to sucrose; Bacillus subtilis sacB; negative selection marker
   1586..2031    -  promoter       sacB promoter: sacR; sacB promoter and control region
   2032..2103    +  terminator     rrnB T1 terminator: transcription terminator T1 from the E. coli rrnB gene
   2161..2236    -  misc_RNA       gRNA scaffold: guide RNA scaffold for the Streptococcus pyogenes CRISPR/Cas9 system
   2281..2583    -  CDS            ccdB: CCDB_ECOLI - Also known as G, letB, letD. Experimental evidence at protein level: Swiss-Prot protein existence level 1. Toxic component of a type II toxin-antitoxin (TA) system, functioning in plasmid maintainence. Responsible for the post- segregational killing (PSK) of plasmid-free cells, also referred to as a plasmid addiction system. Half-life of over 2 hours. Cell killing by CcdB is accompanied by filamentation, defects in chromosome and plasmid segregation, defects in cell division, formation of anucleate cells, decreased DNA synthesis and plasmid loss. Interferes with the activity of DN
   2588..2746    -  CDS            ccdA (fragment): CCDA_ECO57 - Also known as H, letA. Experimental evidence at protein level: Swiss-Prot protein existence level 1. Antitoxin component of a type II toxin-antitoxin (TA) system which inhibits the post-segregational killing (PSK) of plasmid-free cells, also referred to as a plasmid addiction system. Binds to and blocks the activity of CcdB; will also remove bound CcdB protein from the CcdB-GyrA complex by forming a CcdA-CcdB complex, a process termed rejuvenation. Functions as a transcriptional corepressor for the ccdAB operon, repression also requires CcdB (By similarity). From Escherichia coli
   2925..3584    -  CDS            CmR: chloramphenicol acetyltransferase; cat; confers resistance to chloramphenicol
   3585..3614    -  promoter       cat promoter (fragment): promoter of the E. coli cat gene encoding chloramphenicol acetyltransferase
   3638..3668    -  promoter       lac UV5 promoter: E. coli lac promoter with an "up" mutation
   3764..7864    -  CDS            cas9: CAS9_STRP1 - Also known as csn1 From Streptococcus pyogenes serotype M1.
   7970..8461    -  CDS            tadA: TADA_ECOLI - Also known as yfhC. Experimental evidence at protein level: Swiss-Prot protein existence level 1. Catalyzes the deamination of adenosine to inosine at the wobble position 34 of tRNA(Arg2). Essential for cell viability. From Escherichia coli (strain K12).
   8582..9061    -  CDS            tadA: TADA_ECOLI - Also known as yfhC. Experimental evidence at protein level: Swiss-Prot protein existence level 1. Catalyzes the deamination of adenosine to inosine at the wobble position 34 of tRNA(Arg2). Essential for cell viability. From Escherichia coli (strain K12).
   9511..9605    +  terminator     lambda t0 terminator: transcription terminator from phage lambda
   9715..10527   +  CDS            aphA1: KKA1_ECOLX - Also known as nptI. Protein inferred from homology: Swiss-Prot protein existence level 3. Resistance to kanamycin and structurally-related aminoglycosides, including amikacin. From Escherichia coli.
  10681..10789   +  oriT           oriT: incP origin of transfer
  10800..11462   -  CDS            pBBR1 Rep: replication protein for the broad-host-range plasmid pBBR1 from Bordetella bronchiseptica
  11463..12234   -  rep_origin     pBBR1 oriV: replication origin of the broad-host-range plasmid pBBR1 from Bordetella bronchiseptica; requires the pBBR1 Rep protein for replication
