[The description below was written by a language model from this plasmid's Addgene catalogue record and pLannotate feature annotations shown in this document.]
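Description:
pKm-HABE is a 12.3 kb, low-copy, broad-host-range CRISPR plasmid built on the pKm backbone as a modular, single-plasmid adenine base editor (A-to-G) for the nitrogen-fixing soil bacterium Sinorhizobium meliloti. It replicates through the pBBR1 oriV and its cognate Rep protein, which function in many Gram-negative species. It also carries an IncP oriT, so it can be mobilised by conjugation from E. coli into rhizobia. A kanamycin resistance gene (aphA1) provides the backbone selection.

The editor is a Rhizobium codon-optimised synthetic fusion. Two tandem copies of the E. coli tRNA adenosine deaminase TadA lie upstream of Streptococcus pyogenes Cas9 in its D10A nickase form. This is the classic ABE architecture, in which the deaminase converts adenosine to inosine within the guide-exposed single strand while the nickase cuts the opposite strand to bias repair toward the edit. The annotation does not identify the promoter driving the editor, though a lambda t0 terminator lies near that end of the cassette.

Next to the editor is the guide module, an S. pyogenes gRNA scaffold preceded by a ccdB/chloramphenicol resistance stuffer (with a partial ccdA, a cat promoter fragment and a lac UV5 promoter). This arrangement is consistent with a counter-selectable placeholder that is replaced when a spacer is cloned. It also explains why the unmodified plasmid is propagated in a ccdB-tolerant strain under both chloramphenicol and kanamycin.

A sacB gene with its native promoter, flanked by rrnB T1 terminators, confers sucrose sensitivity. That marker would typically allow the plasmid to be cured after editing.
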