Addgene plasmid #170332: pKm-HABE
Purpose: a modularized single-plasmid adenosine base editing (A-to-G) tool for Sinorhizobium meliloti
Depositing lab: Deqiang Duanmu. Depositing organization: Huazhong Agricultural University. Publication: Highly Efficient CRISPR-Mediated Base Editing in Sinorhizobium meliloti. Wang L, Xiao Y, Wei X, Pan J, Duanmu D. Front Microbiol. 2021 Jun 18;12:686008. doi: 10.3389/fmicb.2021.686008. eCollection 2021. PubMed 34220774.
Backbone
  Vector backbone: pKm
  Vector type: CRISPR
Growth in bacteria
  Bacterial resistance: Chloramphenicol and Kanamycin, 25 & 50 μg/mL
  Growth temperature: 37°C
  Growth strain: ccdB Survival
  Copy number: Low Copy
Gene/Insert
  Gene/Insert name: Rhizobium codon-optimized ABEs
  Species: Synthetic
  Mutation: Cas9n-D10A
  Cloning method: Restriction Enzyme; 5′ cloning site Unknown (unknown if destroyed); 3′ cloning site Unknown (unknown if destroyed)
Terms and licenses: Academic/Nonprofit Terms; Industry Terms: Not Available to Industry
How to cite: pKm-HABE was a gift from Deqiang Duanmu (Addgene plasmid # 170332 ; http://n2t.net/addgene:170332 ; RRID:Addgene_170332)
